Addgene plasmid #89440: GLUT1-GFP
Purpose: GLUT1 construct
Depositing lab: Jeffrey Rathmell. Depositing organization: Duke University. Publication: An essential role for the Glut1 PDZ-binding motif in growth factor regulation of Glut1 degradation and trafficking. Wieman HL, Horn SR, Jacobs SR, Altman BJ, Kornbluth S, Rathmell JC. Biochem J. 2009 Mar 1;418(2):345-67. doi: 10.1042/BJ20081422. PubMed 19016655.
Backbone
  Vector backbone: pEF6
  Vector type: Mammalian Expression
  Selectable markers: Blasticidin
Growth in bacteria
  Bacterial resistance: Ampicillin, 100 μg/mL
  Growth temperature: 37°C
  Growth strain: DH5alpha
  Copy number: Unknown
Gene/Insert
  Gene/Insert name: GLUT1
  Species: R. norvegicus (rat)
  GenBank ID: NM_138827.1
  Entrez Gene: Slc2a1 (a.k.a. GLUTB, GTG1, Glut1, Gtg3, RATGTG1)
  Promoter: EF-1a
  Tag / fusion protein: GFP (N terminal on insert)
  Cloning method: Unknown
  Sequencing primers: 5′ TAATACGACTCACTATAGGG
Terms and licenses: Academic/Nonprofit Terms; Industry Terms: Not Available to Industry
How to cite: GLUT1-GFP was a gift from Jeffrey Rathmell (Addgene plasmid # 89440 ; http://n2t.net/addgene:89440 ; RRID:Addgene_89440)
