[The description below was written by a language model from this plasmid's Addgene catalogue record and pLannotate feature annotations shown in this document.]
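Description:
GLUT1-GFP is a mammalian expression plasmid built on the pEF6 backbone that encodes the rat glucose transporter GLUT1 (Slc2a1) fused at its N terminus to GFP. In the annotated 8.1 kb sequence, the human EF-1α promoter, a strong constitutive promoter, lies just upstream of a T7 promoter and then a mammalian codon-optimized Cycle 3 GFP coding sequence, followed after a short linker region by the Slc2a1 open reading frame. A V5 epitope tag derived from the backbone sits downstream of the transporter coding sequence, but the record does not indicate whether it is in frame and translated or separated from GLUT1 by a stop codon. Transcripts are terminated by the bovine growth hormone polyadenylation signal.

For propagation in E. coli the plasmid carries a high-copy ColE1/pUC-type origin and a β-lactamase gene conferring ampicillin resistance, along with an f1 origin that permits single-stranded DNA production. Selection in mammalian cells relies on a blasticidin S deaminase cassette placed under tandem SV40 early and bacterial EM7 promoters and ending in an SV40 poly(A) signal, so the same marker can function in both mammalian and bacterial hosts. Several short annotated fragments (bleomycin resistance, lacI, CMV enhancer, small t antigen, bom) appear to be partial matches or backbone remnants rather than functional elements.

The stated purpose is simply a GLUT1 construct. The associated publication concerns growth factor regulation of Glut1 trafficking and degradation through its PDZ-binding motif, which lies at the C terminus of the transporter, so the construct is suited to fluorescence-based tracking of transporter localization and levels in transfected or stably selected cells.
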