Features (pLannotate 1.2.2; 24 found; start..end, strand, type, name):
      1..717     +  CDS            Cycle 3 GFP: Cycle 3 GFP (Crameri et al., 1996) mammalian codon-optimized
    787..2262    +  CDS            Slc2a1: GTR1_RAT - Also known as Glut1 From Rattus norvegicus (Rat).
   2338..2379    +  CDS            V5 tag: epitope tag from simian virus 5
   2435..2659    +  polyA_signal   bGH poly(A) signal: bovine growth hormone polyadenylation signal
   2663..2684    +  promoter       SV40 promoter (fragment): SV40 enhancer and early promoter
   2705..3133    +  rep_origin     f1 ori (sequence partly withheld): f1 bacteriophage origin of replication; arrow indicates direction of (+) strand synthesis
   3147..3476    +  promoter       SV40 promoter: SV40 enhancer and early promoter
   3524..3571    +  promoter       EM7 promoter: synthetic bacterial promoter&nbsp
   3590..3988    +  CDS            BSD: blasticidin S deaminase; Aspergillus terreus BSD; confers resistance to blasticidin
   3989..4016    +  CDS            BleoR (fragment): antibiotic-binding protein; Sh ble from Streptoalloteichus hindustanus; confers resistance to bleomycin, phleomycin, and Zeocin™
   4026..4151    +  CDS            ble (fragment): BLE_KLEPN - Experimental evidence at protein level: Swiss-Prot protein existence level 1. Binding protein with a strong affinity to the bleomycin family of antibiotics. Binds to CL990; an antimitotic-antibiotic compound. From Klebsiella pneumoniae.
   4146..4267    +  polyA_signal   SV40 poly(A) signal: SV40 polyadenylation signal
   4340..4356    -  protein_bind   lac operator: The lac repressor binds to the lac operator to inhibit transcription in E. coli. This inhibition can be relieved by adding lactose or isopropyl-β-D-thiogalactopyranoside (IPTG). lac repressor encoded by lacI
   4364..4394    -  promoter       lac promoter: promoter for the E. coli lac operon
   4409..4430    -  protein_bind   CAP binding site: CAP binding activates transcription in the presence of cAMP. E. coli catabolite activator protein
   4443..4535    -  CDS            lacI (fragment): lac repressor; lacI; The lac repressor binds to the lac operator to inhibit transcription in E. coli. This inhibition can be relieved by adding lactose or isopropyl-β-D-thiogalactopyranoside (IPTG).
   4707..5295    -  rep_origin     ori: high-copy-number ColE1/pMB1/pBR322/pUC origin of replication
   5466..6326    -  CDS            AmpR: β-lactamase; bla; confers resistance to ampicillin, carbenicillin, and related antibiotics
   6327..6431    -  promoter       AmpR promoter: bla
   6490..6542    -  misc_feature   bom (fragment): basis of mobility region from pBR322
   6697..6715    +  enhancer       CMV enhancer (fragment): human cytomegalovirus immediate early enhancer
   6740..6806    +  CDS            small t antigen (fragment): SV40 (simian virus 40) small t antigen
   6813..7991    +  promoter       EF-1α promoter: strong constitutive promoter for human elongation factor EF-1α
   8008..8026    +  promoter       T7 promoter: promoter for bacteriophage T7 RNA polymerase
>Addgene plasmid #89440 | GLUT1-GFP | addgene full sequence | sequence record 175400 | Addgene NGS Result
ATGGCCAGCAAAGGAGAAGAACTTTTCACTGGAGTTGTCCCAATTCTTGTTGAATTAGATGGTGATGTTA
ATGGGCACAAATTTTCTGTCAGTGGAGAGGGTGAAGGTGATGCTACATACGGAAAGCTTACCCTTAAATT
TATTTGCACTACTGGAAAACTACCTGTTCCATGGCCAACACTTGTCACTACTTTCTCTTATGGTGTTCAA
TGCTTTTCCCGTTATCCGGATCATATGAAACGGCATGACTTTTTCAAGAGTGCCATGCCCGAAGGTTATG
TACAGGAACGCACTATATCTTTCAAAGATGACGGGAACTACAAGACGCGTGCTGAAGTCAAGTTTGAAGG
TGATACCCTTGTTAATCGTATCGAGTTAAAAGGTATTGATTTTAAAGAAGATGGAAACATTCTCGGACAC
AAACTCGAGTACAACTATAACTCACACAATGTATACATCACGGCAGACAAACAAAAGAATGGAATCAAAG
CTAACTTCAAAATTCGCCACAACATTGAAGATGGATCCGTTCAACTAGCAGACCATTATCAACAAAATAC
TCCAATTGGCGATGGCCCTGTCCTTTTACCAGACAACCATTACCTGTCGACACAATCTGCCCTTTCGAAA
GATCCCAACGAAAAGCGTGACCACATGGTCCTTCTTGAGTTTGTAACTGCTGCTGGGATTACACATGGCA
TGGATGAGCTCTACAAAAGCGGTTCCGGACCGGTGCTAGCGGTACCGAGCTCGGATCCACTAGTCCAGTG
TGGTGGAATTGCCCTTATGGAGCCCAGCAGCAAGAAGGTGACGGGCCGCCTTATGTTGGCCGTGGGAGGG
GCAGTGCTCGGATCCCTGCAGTTCGGCTATAACACCGGTGTCATCAACGCCCCCCAGAAGGTAATTGAGG
AGTTCTACAATCAAACATGGAACCACCGCTATGGAGAGTCCATCCCATCCACCACACTCACCACACTCTG
GTCTCTCTCCGTGGCCATCTTCTCTGTCGGGGGCATGATTGGTTCCTTCTCTGTGGGCCTCTTTGTTAAT
CGCTTTGGCAGGCGGAACTCCATGCTGATGATGAACCTGTTGGCCTTTGTGTCTGCCGTGCTTATGGGTT
TCTCCAAACTGGGCAAGTCCTTTGAGATGCTGATCCTGGGCCGCTTCATCATTGGAGTGTACTGTGGCCT
GACCACCGGCTTTGTGCCCATGTATGTGGGGGAGGTGTCACCCACAGCTCTTCGTGGAGCCCTGGGCACC
CTGCACCAGCTGGGCATCGTCGTTGGGATCCTTATTGCCCAGGTGTTCGGCTTAGACTCCATCATGGGCA
ATGCAGACTTGTGGCCTCTACTGCTCAGTGTCATCTTCATCCCAGCCCTGCTACAGTGTATCCTGTTGCC
CTTCTGCCCTGAGAGCCCCCGCTTCCTGCTCATCAATCGTAACGAGGAGAACCGGGCCAAGAGTGTGCTG
AAAAAGCTTCGAGGGACAGCCGATGTGACCCGAGACCTGCAGGAGATGAAAGAAGAGGGTCGGCAGATGA
TGCGGGAGAAGAAGGTCACCATCTTGGAGCTGTTCCGCTCACCCGCCTACCGCCAGCCCATCCTCATCGC
CGTGGTGCTGCAGCTGTCCCAGCAGCTGTCGGGCATCAATGCTGTGTTCTACTACTCAACGAGCATCTTC
GAGAAGGCAGGTGTGCAGCAGCCTGTGTATGCCACCATCGGCTCGGGTATCGTCAACACGGCCTTCACTG
TGGTGTCGCTGTTCGTCGTGGAGCGAGCTGGCCGTCGGACCCTGCACCTCATTGGTCTGGCTGGCATGGC
GGGCTGTGCTGTGCTCATGACCATCGCCCTGGCCCTGCTGGAGCAGCTGCCCTGGATGTCCTATCTGAGT
ATCGTGGCCATCTTTGGCTTTGTGGCCTTCTTTGAAGTAGGCCCTGGTCCTATTCCATGGTTCATTGTGG
CCGAGCTGTTCAGCCAGGGGCCCCGACCTGCTGCTGTTGCTGTGGCTGGCTTCTCTAACTGGACCTCAAA
CTTCATCGTGGGCATGTGCTTCCAATATGTGGAGCAACTGTGTGGCCCCTACGTCTTCATCATCTTCACG
GTGCTGCTGGTACTCTTCTTCATCTTCACCTACTTCAAAGTTCCTGAGACCAAAGGCCGGACCTTCGATG
AGATCGCTTCCGGCTTCCGGCAGGGGGGTGCCAGCCAGAGCGACAAGACACCTGAGGAGCTCTTCCACCC
TCTGGGGGCTGACTCCCAAGTGTGAGGAGCCAAGGGCAATTCTGCAGATATCCAGCACAGTGGCGGCCGC
TCGAGTCTAGAGGGCCCGCGGTTCGAAGGTAAGCCTATCCCTAACCCTCTCCTCGGTCTCGATTCTACGC
GTACCGGTCATCATCACCATCACCATTGAGTTTAAACCCGCTGATCAGCCTCGACTGTGCCTTCTAGTTG
CCAGCCATCTGTTGTTTGCCCCTCCCCCGTGCCTTCCTTGACCCTGGAAGGTGCCACTCCCACTGTCCTT
TCCTAATAAAATGAGGAAATTGCATCGCATTGTCTGAGTAGGTGTCATTCTATTCTGGGGGGTGGGGTGG
GGCAGGACAGCAAGGGGGAGGATTGGGAAGACAATAGCAGGCATGCTGGGGATGCGGTGGGCTCTATGGC
TTCTGAGGCGGAAAGAACCAGCTGGGGCTCTAGGGGGTATCCCC
[124 nt withheld, positions 2705-2828]
C
[91 nt withheld, positions 2830-2920]
A
[49 nt withheld, positions 2922-2970]
CCTTTGACGTTGGAGTCCACGTTCTTT
[37 nt withheld, positions 2998-3034]
ACCCTATCTCGGTCTATTCTTTTGATTTATAAGGGATTTTGCCGATTTCGGCCTATTGGTTAAAAAATGA
GCTGATTTAACAAAAATTTAACGCGAATTAATTCTGTGGAATGTGTGTCAGTTAGGGTGTGGAAAGTCCC
CAGGCTCCCCAGCAGGCAGAAGTATGCAAAGCATGCATCTCAATTAGTCAGCAACCAGGTGTGGAAAGTC
CCCAGGCTCCCCAGCAGGCAGAAGTATGCAAAGCATGCATCTCAATTAGTCAGCAACCATAGTCCCGCCC
CTAACTCCGCCCATCCCGCCCCTAACTCCGCCCAGTTCCGCCCATTCTCCGCCCCATGGCTGACTAATTT
TTTTTATTTATGCAGAGGCCGAGGCCGCCTCTGCCTCTGAGCTATTCCAGAAGTAGTGAGGAGGCTTTTT
TGGAGGCCTAGGCTTTTGCAAAAAGCTCCCGGGAGCTTGTATATCCATTTTCGGATCTGATCAGCACGTG
TTGACAATTAATCATCGGCATAGTATATCGGCATAGTATAATACGACAAGGTGAGGAACTAAACCATGGC
CAAGCCTTTGTCTCAAGAAGAATCCACCCTCATTGAAAGAGCAACGGCTACAATCAACAGCATCCCCATC
TCTGAAGACTACAGCGTCGCCAGCGCAGCTCTCTCTAGCGACGGCCGCATCTTCACTGGTGTCAATGTAT
ATCATTTTACTGGGGGACCTTGTGCAGAACTCGTGGTGCTGGGCACTGCTGCTGCTGCGGCAGCTGGCAA
CCTGACTTGTATCGTCGCGATCGGAAATGAGAACAGGGGCATCTTGAGCCCCTGCGGACGGTGCCGACAG
GTGCTTCTCGATCTGCATCCTGGGATCAAAGCCATAGTGAAGGACAGTGATGGACAGCCGACGGCAGTTG
GGATTCGTGAATTGCTGCCCTCTGGTTATGTGTGGGAGGGCTAAGCACTTCGTGGCCGAGGAGCAGGACT
GACACGTGCTACGAGATTTCGATTCCACCGCCGCCTTCTATGAAAGGTTGGGCTTCGGAATCGTTTTCCG
GGACGCCGGCTGGATGATCCTCCAGCGCGGGGATCTCATGCTGGAGTTCTTCGCCCACCCCAACTTGTTT
ATTGCAGCTTATAATGGTTACAAATAAAGCAATAGCATCACAAATTTCACAAATAAAGCATTTTTTTCAC
TGCATTCTAGTTGTGGTTTGTCCAAACTCATCAATGTATCTTATCATGTCTGTATACCGTCGACCTCTAG
CTAGAGCTTGGCGTAATCATGGTCATAGCTGTTTCCTGTGTGAAATTGTTATCCGCTCACAATTCCACAC
AACATACGAGCCGGAAGCATAAAGTGTAAAGCCTGGGGTGCCTAATGAGTGAGCTAACTCACATTAATTG
CGTTGCGCTCACTGCCCGCTTTCCAGTCGGGAAACCTGTCGTGCCAGCTGCATTAATGAATCGGCCAACG
CGCGGGGAGAGGCGGTTTGCGTATTGGGCGCTCTTCCGCTTCCTCGCTCACTGACTCGCTGCGCTCGGTC
GTTCGGCTGCGGCGAGCGGTATCAGCTCACTCAAAGGCGGTAATACGGTTATCCACAGAATCAGGGGATA
ACGCAGGAAAGAACATGTGAGCAAAAGGCCAGGAACCGTAAAAAGGCCGCGTTGCTGGCGTTTTTCCATA
GGCTCCGCCCCCCTGACGAGCATCACAAAAATCGACGCTCAAGTCAGAGGTGGCGAAACCCGACAGGACT
ATAAAGATACCAGGCGTTTCCCCCTGGAAGCTCCCTCGTGCGCTCTCCTGTTCCGACCCTGCCGCTTACC
GGATACCTGTCCGCCTTTCTCCCTTCGGGAAGCGTGGCGCTTTCTCATAGCTCACGCTGTAGGTATCTCA
GTTCGGTGTAGGTCGTTCGCTCCAAGCTGGGCTGTGTGCACGAACCCCCCGTTCAGCCCGACCGCTGCGC
CTTATCCGGTAACTATCGTCTTGAGTCCAACCCGGTAAGACACGACTTATCGCCACTGGCAGCAGCCACT
GGTAACAGGATTAGCAGAGCGAGGTATGTAGGCGGTGCTACAGAGTTCTTGAAGTGGTGGCCTAACTACG
GCTACACTAGAAGAACAGTATTTGGTATCTGCGCTCTGCTGAAGCCAGTTACCTTCGGAAAAAGAGTTGG
TAGCTCTTGATCCGGCAAACAAACCACCGCTGGTAGCGGTGGTTTTTTTGTTTGCAAGCAGCAGATTACG
CGCAGAAAAAAAGGATCTCAAGAAGATCCTTTGATCTTTTCTACGGGGTCTGACGCTCAGTGGAACGAAA
ACTCACGTTAAGGGATTTTGGTCATGAGATTATCAAAAAGGATCTTCACCTAGATCCTTTTAAATTAAAA
ATGAAGTTTTAAATCAATCTAAAGTATATATGAGTAAACTTGGTCTGACAGTTACCAATGCTTAATCAGT
GAGGCACCTATCTCAGCGATCTGTCTATTTCGTTCATCCATAGTTGCCTGACTCCCCGTCGTGTAGATAA
CTACGATACGGGAGGGCTTACCATCTGGCCCCAGTGCTGCAATGATACCGCGAGACCCACGCTCACCGGC
TCCAGATTTATCAGCAATAAACCAGCCAGCCGGAAGGGCCGAGCGCAGAAGTGGTCCTGCAACTTTATCC
GCCTCCATCCAGTCTATTAATTGTTGCCGGGAAGCTAGAGTAAGTAGTTCGCCAGTTAATAGTTTGCGCA
ACGTTGTTGCCATTGCTACAGGCATCGTGGTGTCACGCTCGTCGTTTGGTATGGCTTCATTCAGCTCCGG
TTCCCAACGATCAAGGCGAGTTACATGATCCCCCATGTTGTGCAAAAAAGCGGTTAGCTCCTTCGGTCCT
CCGATCGTTGTCAGAAGTAAGTTGGCCGCAGTGTTATCACTCATGGTTATGGCAGCACTGCATAATTCTC
TTACTGTCATGCCATCCGTAAGATGCTTTTCTGTGACTGGTGAGTACTCAACCAAGTCATTCTGAGAATA
GTGTATGCGGCGACCGAGTTGCTCTTGCCCGGCGTCAATACGGGATAATACCGCGCCACATAGCAGAACT
TTAAAAGTGCTCATCATTGGAAAACGTTCTTCGGGGCGAAAACTCTCAAGGATCTTACCGCTGTTGAGAT
CCAGTTCGATGTAACCCACTCGTGCACCCAACTGATCTTCAGCATCTTTTACTTTCACCAGCGTTTCTGG
GTGAGCAAAAACAGGAAGGCAAAATGCCGCAAAAAAGGGAATAAGGGCGACACGGAAATGTTGAATACTC
ATACTCTTCCTTTTTCAATATTATTGAAGCATTTATCAGGGTTATTGTCTCATGAGCGGATACATATTTG
AATGTATTTAGAAAAATAAACAAATAGGGGTTCCGCGCACATTTCCCCGAAAAGTGCCACCTGACGTCGA
CGGATCGGGAGATCTCCCGATCCCCTATGGTGCACTCTCAGTACAATCTGCTCTGATGCCGCATAGTTAA
GCCAGTATCTGCTCCCTGCTTGTGTGTTGGAGGTCGCTGAGTAGTGCGCGAGCAAAATTTAAGCTACAAC
AAGGCAAGGCTTGACCGACAATTGCATGAAGAATCTGCTTAGGGTTAGGCGTTTTGCGCTGCTTCGCGAT
GTACGGGCCAGATATACGCGTTGACATTGATTATTGACTAGGCTTTTGCAAAAAGCTTTGCAAAGATGGA
TAAAGTTTTAAACAGAGAGGAATCTTTGCAGCTAATGGACCTTCTAGGTCTTGAAAGGAGTGGGAATTGG
CTCCGGTGCCCGTCAGTGGGCAGAGCGCACATCGCCCACAGTCCCCGAGAAGTTGGGGGGAGGGGTCGGC
AATTGAACCGGTGCCTAGAGAAGGTGGCGCGGGGTAAACTGGGAAAGTGATGTCGTGTACTGGCTCCGCC
TTTTTCCCGAGGGTGGGGGAGAACCGTATATAAGTGCAGTAGTCGCCGTGAACGTTCTTTTTCGCAACGG
GTTTGCCGCCAGAACACAGGTAAGTGCCGTGTGTGGTTCCCGCGGGCCTGGCCTCTTTACGGGTTATGGC
CCTTGCGTGCCTTGAATTACTTCCACCTGGCTGCAGTACGTGATTCTTGATCCCGAGCTTCGGGTTGGAA
GTGGGTGGGAGAGTTCGAGGCCTTGCGCTTAAGGAGCCCCTTCGCCTCGTGCTTGAGTTGAGGCCTGGCC
TGGGCGCTGGGGCCGCCGCGTGCGAATCTGGTGGCACCTTCGCGCCTGTCTCGCTGCTTTCGATAAGTCT
CTAGCCATTTAAAATTTTTGATGACCTGCTGCGACGCTTTTTTTCTGGCAAGATAGTCTTGTAAATGCGG
GCCAAGATCTGCACACTGGTATTTCGGTTTTTGGGGCCGCGGGCGGCGACGGGGCCCGTGCGTCCCAGCG
CACATGTTCGGCGAGGCGGGGCCTGCGAGCGCGGCCACCGAGAATCGGACGGGGGTAGTCTCAAGCTGGC
CGGCCTGCTCTGGTGCCTGGCCTCGCGCCGCCGTGTATCGCCCCGCCCTGGGCGGCAAGGCTGGCCCGGT
CGGCACCAGTTGCGTGAGCGGAAAGATGGCCGCTTCCCGGCCCTGCTGCAGGGAGCTCAAAATGGAGGAC
GCGGCGCTCGGGAGAGCGGGCGGGTGAGTCACCCACACAAAGGAAAAGGGCCTTTCCGTCCTCAGCCGTC
GCTTCATGTGACTCCACGGAGTACCGGGCGCCGTCCAGGCACCTCGATTAGTTCTCGAGCTTTTGGAGTA
CGTCGTCTTTAGGTTGGGGGGAGGGGTTTTATGCGATGGAGTTTCCCCACACTGAGTGGGTGGAGACTGA
AGTTAGGCCAGCTTGGCACTTGATGTAATTCTCCTTGGAATTTGCCCTTTTTGAGTTTGGATCTTGGTTC
ATTCTCAAGCCTCAGACAGTGGTTCAAAGTTTTTTTCTTCCATTTCAGGTGTCGTGAGGAATTAGCTTGG
TACTAATACGACTCACTATAGGGAGACCCAAGCTGGCTAGGTAAGCTTGGTACCGAGCTCGGATCCACTA
GTCCAGTGTGGTGGAATTGCCCTTTAGACACC
